>Addgene plasmid #128025 | pcDNA3-C-terminal GST | addgene full sequence | sequence record 254769 | Addgene NGS Result
GACGGATCGGGAGATCTCCCGATCCCCTATGGTGCACTCTCAGTACAATCTGCTCTGATGCCGCATAGTT
AAGCCAGTATCTGCTCCCTGCTTGTGTGTTGGAGGTCGCTGAGTAGTGCGCGAGCAAAATTTAAGCTACA
ACAAGGCAAGGCTTGACCGACAATTGCATGAAGAATCTGCTTAGGGTTAGGCGTTTTGCGCTGCTTCGCG
ATGTACGGGCCAGATATACGCGTTGACATTGATTATTGACTAGTTATTAATAGTAATCAATTACGGGGTC
ATTAGTTCATAGCCCATATATGGAGTTCCGCGTTACATAACTTACGGTAAATGGCCCGCCTGGCTGACCG
CCCAACGACCCCCGCCCATTGACGTCAATAATGACGTATGTTCCCATAGTAACGCCAATAGGGACTTTCC
ATTGACGTCAATGGGTGGAGTATTTACGGTAAACTGCCCACTTGGCAGTACATCAAGTGTATCATATGCC
AAGTACGCCCCCTATTGACGTCAATGACGGTAAATGGCCCGCCTGGCATTATGCCCAGTACATGACCTTA
TGGGACTTTCCTACTTGGCAGTACATCTACGTATTAGTCATCGCTATTACCATGGTGATGCGGTTTTGGC
AGTACATCAATGGGCGTGGATAGCGGTTTGACTCACGGGGATTTCCAAGTCTCCACCCCATTGACGTCAA
TGGGAGTTTGTTTTGGCACCAAAATCAACGGGACTTTCCAAAATGTCGTAACAACTCCGCCCCATTGACG
CAAATGGGCGGTAGGCGTGTACGGTGGGAGGTCTATATAAGCAGAGCTCTCTGGCTAACTAGAGAACCCA
CTGCTTACTGGCTTATCGAAATTAATACGACTCACTATAGGGAGACCCAAGCTTGGTACCGAGCTCGGAT
CCGTTGATGATGATGATAAGATGTCCCCTATACTAGGTTATTGGAAAATTAAGGGCCTTGTGCAACCCAC
TCGACTTCTTTTGGAATATCTTGAAGAAAAATATGAAGAGCATTTGTATGAGCGCGATGAAGGTGATAAA
TGGCGAAACAAAAAGTTTGAATTGGGTTTGGAGTTTCCCAATCTTCCTTATTATATTGATGGTGATGTTA
AATTAACACAGTCTATGGCCATCATACGTTATATAGCTGACAAGCACAACATGTTGGGTGGTTGTCCAAA
AGAGCGTGCAGAGATTTCAATGCTTGAAGGAGCGGTTTTGGATATTAGATACGGTGTTTCGAGAATTGCA
TATAGTAAAGACTTTGAAACTCTCAAAGTTGATTTTCTTAGCAAGCTACCTGAAATGCTGAAAATGTTCG
AAGATCGTTTATGTCATAAAACATATTTAAATGGTGATCATGTAACCCATCCTGACTTCATGTTGTATGA
CGCTCTTGATGTTGTTTTATACATGGACCCAATGTGCCTGGATGCGTTCCCAAAATTAGTTTGTTTTAAA
AAACGTATTGAAGCTATCCCACAAATTGATAAGTACTTGAAATCCAGCAAGTATATAGCATGGCCTTTGC
AGGGCTGGCAAGCCACGTTTGGTGGTGGCGACCATCCTCCAAAATGAGCGGCCGCTCGAGCATGCATCTA
GAGGGCCCTATTCTATAGTGTCACCTAAATGCTAGAGCTCGCTGATCAGCCTCGACTGTGCCTTCTAGTT
GCCAGCCATCTGTTGTTTGCCCCTCCCCCGTGCCTTCCTTGACCCTGGAAGGTGCCACTCCCACTGTCCT
TTCCTAATAAAATGAGGAAATTGCATCGCATTGTCTGAGTAGGTGTCATTCTATTCTGGGGGGTGGGGTG
GGGCAGGACAGCAAGGGGGAGGATTGGGAAGACAATAGCAGGCATGCTGGGGATGCGGTGGGCTCTATGG
CTTCTGAGGCGGAAAGAACCAGCTGGGGCTCTAGGGGGTATCCCC
[124 nt withheld, positions 1936-2059]
C
[91 nt withheld, positions 2061-2151]
A
[49 nt withheld, positions 2153-2201]
CCTTTGACGTTGGAGTCCACGTTCTTT
[37 nt withheld, positions 2229-2265]
ACCCTATCTCGGTCTATTCTTTTGATTTATAAGGGATTTTGCCGATTTCGGCCTATTGGTTAAAAAATGA
GCTGATTTAACAAAAATTTAACGCGAATTAATTCTGTGGAATGTGTGTCAGTTAGGGTGTGGAAAGTCCC
CAGGCTCCCCAGCAGGCAGAAGTATGCAAAGCATGCATCTCAATTAGTCAGCAACCAGGTGTGGAAAGTC
CCCAGGCTCCCCAGCAGGCAGAAGTATGCAAAGCATGCATCTCAATTAGTCAGCAACCATAGTCCCGCCC
CTAACTCCGCCCATCCCGCCCCTAACTCCGCCCAGTTCCGCCCATTCTCCGCCCCATGGCTGACTAATTT
TTTTTATTTATGCAGAGGCCGAGGCCGCCTCTGCCTCTGAGCTATTCCAGAAGTAGTGAGGAGGCTTTTT
TGGAGGCCTAGGCTTTTGCAAAAAGCTCCCGGGAGCTTGTATATCCATTTTCGGATCTGATCAAGAGACA
GGATGAGGATCGTTTCGCATGATTGAACAAGATGGATTGCACGCAGGTTCTCCGGCCGCTTGGGTGGAGA
GGCTATTCGGCTATGACTGGGCACAACAGACAATCGGCTGCTCTGATGCCGCCGTGTTCCGGCTGTCAGC
GCAGGGGCGCCCGGTTCTTTTTGTCAAGACCGACCTGTCCGGTGCCCTGAATGAACTGCAGGACGAGGCA
GCGCGGCTATCGTGGCTGGCCACGACGGGCGTTCCTTGCGCAGCTGTGCTCGACGTTGTCACTGAAGCGG
GAAGGGACTGGCTGCTATTGGGCGAAGTGCCGGGGCAGGATCTCCTGTCATCTCACCTTGCTCCTGCCGA
GAAAGTATCCATCATGGCTGATGCAATGCGGCGGCTGCATACGCTTGATCCGGCTACCTGCCCATTCGAC
CACCAAGCGAAACATCGCATCGAGCGAGCACGTACTCGGATGGAAGCCGGTCTTGTCGATCAGGATGATC
TGGACGAAGAGCATCAGGGGCTCGCGCCAGCCGAACTGTTCGCCAGGCTCAAGGCGCGCATGCCCGACGG
CGAGGATCTCGTCGTGACCCATGGCGATGCCTGCTTGCCGAATATCATGGTGGAAAATGGCCGCTTTTCT
GGATTCATCGACTGTGGCCGGCTGGGTGTGGCGGACCGCTATCAGGACATAGCGTTGGCTACCCGTGATA
TTGCTGAAGAGCTTGGCGGCGAATGGGCTGACCGCTTCCTCGTGCTTTACGGTATCGCCGCTCCCGATTC
GCAGCGCATCGCCTTCTATCGCCTTCTTGACGAGTTCTTCTGAGCGGGACTCTGGGGTTCGAAATGACCG
ACCAAGCGACGCCCAACCTGCCATCACGAGATTTCGATTCCACCGCCGCCTTCTATGAAAGGTTGGGCTT
CGGAATCGTTTTCCGGGACGCCGGCTGGATGATCCTCCAGCGCGGGGATCTCATGCTGGAGTTCTTCGCC
CACCCCAACTTGTTTATTGCAGCTTATAATGGTTACAAATAAAGCAATAGCATCACAAATTTCACAAATA
AAGCATTTTTTTCACTGCATTCTAGTTGTGGTTTGTCCAAACTCATCAATGTATCTTATCATGTCTGTAT
ACCGTCGACCTCTAGCTAGAGCTTGGCGTAATCATGGTCATAGCTGTTTCCTGTGTGAAATTGTTATCCG
CTCACAATTCCACACAACATACGAGCCGGAAGCATAAAGTGTAAAGCCTGGGGTGCCTAATGAGTGAGCT
AACTCACATTAATTGCGTTGCGCTCACTGCCCGCTTTCCAGTCGGGAAACCTGTCGTGCCAGCTGCATTA
ATGAATCGGCCAACGCGCGGGGAGAGGCGGTTTGCGTATTGGGCGCTCTTCCGCTTCCTCGCTCACTGAC
TCGCTGCGCTCGGTCGTTCGGCTGCGGCGAGCGGTATCAGCTCACTCAAAGGCGGTAATACGGTTATCCA
CAGAATCAGGGGATAACGCAGGAAAGAACATGTGAGCAAAAGGCCAGCAAAAGGCCAGGAACCGTAAAAA
GGCCGCGTTGCTGGCGTTTTTCCATAGGCTCCGCCCCCCTGACGAGCATCACAAAAATCGACGCTCAAGT
CAGAGGTGGCGAAACCCGACAGGACTATAAAGATACCAGGCGTTTCCCCCTGGAAGCTCCCTCGTGCGCT
CTCCTGTTCCGACCCTGCCGCTTACCGGATACCTGTCCGCCTTTCTCCCTTCGGGAAGCGTGGCGCTTTC
TCATAGCTCACGCTGTAGGTATCTCAGTTCGGTGTAGGTCGTTCGCTCCAAGCTGGGCTGTGTGCACGAA
CCCCCCGTTCAGCCCGACCGCTGCGCCTTATCCGGTAACTATCGTCTTGAGTCCAACCCGGTAAGACACG
ACTTATCGCCACTGGCAGCAGCCACTGGTAACAGGATTAGCAGAGCGAGGTATGTAGGCGGTGCTACAGA
GTTCTTGAAGTGGTGGCCTAACTACGGCTACACTAGAAGAACAGTATTTGGTATCTGCGCTCTGCTGAAG
CCAGTTACCTTCGGAAAAAGAGTTGGTAGCTCTTGATCCGGCAAACAAACCACCGCTGGTAGCGGTGGTT
TTTTTGTTTGCAAGCAGCAGATTACGCGCAGAAAAAAAGGATCTCAAGAAGATCCTTTGATCTTTTCTAC
GGGGTCTGACGCTCAGTGGAACGAAAACTCACGTTAAGGGATTTTGGTCATGAGATTATCAAAAAGGATC
TTCACCTAGATCCTTTTAAATTAAAAATGAAGTTTTAAATCAATCTAAAGTATATATGAGTAAACTTGGT
CTGACAGTTACCAATGCTTAATCAGTGAGGCACCTATCTCAGCGATCTGTCTATTTCGTTCATCCATAGT
TGCCTGACTCCCCGTCGTGTAGATAACTACGATACGGGAGGGCTTACCATCTGGCCCCAGTGCTGCAATG
ATACCGCGAGACCCACGCTCACCGGCTCCAGATTTATCAGCAATAAACCAGCCAGCCGGAAGGGCCGAGC
GCAGAAGTGGTCCTGCAACTTTATCCGCCTCCATCCAGTCTATTAATTGTTGCCGGGAAGCTAGAGTAAG
TAGTTCGCCAGTTAATAGTTTGCGCAACGTTGTTGCCATTGCTACAGGCATCGTGGTGTCACGCTCGTCG
TTTGGTATGGCTTCATTCAGCTCCGGTTCCCAACGATCAAGGCGAGTTACATGATCCCCCATGTTGTGCA
AAAAAGCGGTTAGCTCCTTCGGTCCTCCGATCGTTGTCAGAAGTAAGTTGGCCGCAGTGTTATCACTCAT
GGTTATGGCAGCACTGCATAATTCTCTTACTGTCATGCCATCCGTAAGATGCTTTTCTGTGACTGGTGAG
TACTCAACCAAGTCATTCTGAGAATAGTGTATGCGGCGACCGAGTTGCTCTTGCCCGGCGTCAATACGGG
ATAATACCGCGCCACATAGCAGAACTTTAAAAGTGCTCATCATTGGAAAACGTTCTTCGGGGCGAAAACT
CTCAAGGATCTTACCGCTGTTGAGATCCAGTTCGATGTAACCCACTCGTGCACCCAACTGATCTTCAGCA
TCTTTTACTTTCACCAGCGTTTCTGGGTGAGCAAAAACAGGAAGGCAAAATGCCGCAAAAAAGGGAATAA
GGGCGACACGGAAATGTTGAATACTCATACTCTTCCTTTTTCAATATTATTGAAGCATTTATCAGGGTTA
TTGTCTCATGAGCGGATACATATTTGAATGTATTTAGAAAAATAAACAAATAGGGGTTCCGCGCACATTT
CCCCGAAAAGTGCCACCTGACGTC
Features (pLannotate 1.2.2; 21 found; start..end, strand, type, name):
     28..80      -  misc_feature   bom (fragment): basis of mobility region from pBR322
    235..614     +  enhancer       CMV enhancer: human cytomegalovirus immediate early enhancer
    615..818     +  promoter       CMV promoter: human cytomegalovirus (CMV) immediate early promoter
    814..847     +  LTR            5' LTR (truncated) (fragment): truncated 5' long terminal repeat (LTR) from HIV-1
    863..881     +  promoter       T7 promoter: promoter for bacteriophage T7 RNA polymerase
    931..1584    +  CDS            GST26_SCHJA: Experimental evidence at protein level: Swiss-Prot protein existence level 1. GST isoenzymes appear to play a central role in the parasite detoxification system. Other functions are also suspected including a role in increasing the solubility of haematin in the parasite gut. From Schistosoma japonicum (Blood fluke).
   1622..1640    -  promoter       SP6 promoter: promoter for bacteriophage SP6 RNA polymerase
   1666..1890    +  polyA_signal   bGH poly(A) signal: bovine growth hormone polyadenylation signal
   1894..1915    +  promoter       SV40 promoter (fragment): SV40 enhancer and early promoter
   1936..2364    +  rep_origin     f1 ori (sequence partly withheld): f1 bacteriophage origin of replication; arrow indicates direction of (+) strand synthesis
   2378..2707    +  promoter       SV40 promoter: SV40 enhancer and early promoter
   2774..3565    +  CDS            neo: KKA2_KLEPN - Also known as kan, nptII. Experimental evidence at protein level: Swiss-Prot protein existence level 1. Resistance to kanamycin, neomycin, paromomycin, ribostamycin, butirosin and gentamicin B. From Klebsiella pneumoniae.
   3589..3747    +  CDS            ble (fragment): BLE_KLEPN - Experimental evidence at protein level: Swiss-Prot protein existence level 1. Binding protein with a strong affinity to the bleomycin family of antibiotics. Binds to CL990; an antimitotic-antibiotic compound. From Klebsiella pneumoniae.
   3742..3863    +  polyA_signal   SV40 poly(A) signal: SV40 polyadenylation signal
   3936..3952    -  protein_bind   lac operator: The lac repressor binds to the lac operator to inhibit transcription in E. coli. This inhibition can be relieved by adding lactose or isopropyl-β-D-thiogalactopyranoside (IPTG). lac repressor encoded by lacI
   3960..3990    -  promoter       lac promoter: promoter for the E. coli lac operon
   4005..4026    -  protein_bind   CAP binding site: CAP binding activates transcription in the presence of cAMP. E. coli catabolite activator protein
   4039..4131    -  CDS            lacI (fragment): lac repressor; lacI; The lac repressor binds to the lac operator to inhibit transcription in E. coli. This inhibition can be relieved by adding lactose or isopropyl-β-D-thiogalactopyranoside (IPTG).
   4314..4902    -  rep_origin     ori: high-copy-number ColE1/pMB1/pBR322/pUC origin of replication
   5073..5933    -  CDS            AmpR: β-lactamase; bla; confers resistance to ampicillin, carbenicillin, and related antibiotics
   5934..6038    -  promoter       AmpR promoter: bla
