[The description below was written by a language model from this plasmid's Addgene catalogue record and pLannotate feature annotations shown in this document.]
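Description:
pcDNA3-C-terminal GST is an empty mammalian expression backbone derived from pcDNA3, built so that an open reading frame cloned into it is expressed as a fusion carrying glutathione S-transferase at its C terminus. It has no insert of its own. In bacteria it replicates from a high-copy ColE1/pUC-type origin and is selected with ampicillin through the β-lactamase gene and its native promoter. An f1 origin is also present, which permits single-stranded DNA production.

The expression cassette runs from the human cytomegalovirus immediate-early enhancer and promoter, followed by a T7 promoter, to the Schistosoma japonicum 26 kDa GST coding sequence and then the bovine growth hormone polyadenylation signal. An SP6 promoter faces back toward the cassette from the 3′ side. The short gap between the T7 promoter and the start of GST is presumably where a gene of interest is inserted, in frame and without a stop codon, although the record does not list the cloning sites available there. The flanking T7 and SP6 promoters can serve for in vitro transcription or as sequencing primer sites. A separate cassette places the neomycin phosphotransferase gene under the SV40 enhancer/early promoter with an SV40 poly(A) signal, which allows G418 selection of stably transfected mammalian cells.

Several other annotations (a short HIV-1 LTR match, a ble fragment, lac promoter/operator elements, a lacI fragment and a bom fragment) look like backbone remnants or partial homology hits rather than functional parts. Typical uses would be transient or stable expression of GST-tagged proteins in mammalian cells, for glutathione-affinity pull-downs, purification or detection with anti-GST antibodies.
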