Addgene plasmid #128025: pcDNA3-C-terminal GST
Purpose: (Empty Backbone) Mammalian expression vector with C terminal GST tag
Depositing lab: Oskar Laur. Depositing organization: Emory University.
Backbone
  Vector backbone: pcdna3
  Vector type: Mammalian Expression
  Tag / fusion protein: GST (C terminal on backbone)
Growth in bacteria
  Bacterial resistance: Ampicillin, 100 μg/mL
  Growth temperature: 37°C
  Growth strain: DH5alpha
  Copy number: High Copy
Gene/Insert
  Gene/Insert name: None
  Tag / fusion protein: GST (C terminal on backbone)
Terms and licenses: Academic/Nonprofit Terms; Industry Terms: Not Available to Industry
How to cite: pcDNA3-C-terminal GST was a gift from Oskar Laur (Addgene plasmid # 128025 ; http://n2t.net/addgene:128025 ; RRID:Addgene_128025)
